>Addgene plasmid #148399 | pAc5.1B-lambdaN-HA-DmNot1_1149-1962-dsRNAres_AC | depositor full sequence | sequence record 290847 | Full Sequence
CTTCAAGGAATTAATTCTATATTCTAAAAACACAAATGATACTTCTAAAAAAAATCATGAATGGCATCAA
CTCTGAATCAAATCTTTGCAGATGCACCTACTTCTCATTTCCACTGTCACATCATTTTTCCAGATCTCGC
TGCCTGTTATGTGGCCCACAAACCAAGACACGTTTTATGGCCATTAAAGCTGGCTGATCGTCGCCAAACA
CCAAATACATATCAATATGTACATTCGAGAAAGAAGCGATCAAAGAAGCGTCTTCGGGCGAGTAGGAGAA
TGCGGAGGAGAAGGAGAACGAGCTGATCTAGTATCTCTCCACAATCCAATGCCAACTGACCAACTGGCCA
TATTCGGAGCAATTTGAAGCCAATTTCCATCGCCTGGCGATCGCTCCATTCTTGGCTATATGTTTTTCAC
CGTTCCCGGGGCCATTTTCAAAGACTCGTCGGTAAGATAAGATTGTGTCACTCGCTGTCTCTCTTCATTT
GTCGAAGAATGCTGAGGAATTTCGCGATGACGTCGGCGAGTATTTTGAAGAATGAGAATAATTTGTATTT
ATACGAAAATCAGTTAGTGGAATTTTCTACAAAAACATGTTATCTATAGATAATTTTGTTGCAAAATATG
TTGACTATGACAAAGATTGTATGTATATACCTTTAATGTATTCTCATTTTCTTATGTATTTATAATGGCA
ATGATGATACTGATGATATTTTAAGATGATGCCAGACCACAGGCTGATTTCTGCGTCTTTTGCCGAACGC
AGTGCATGTGCGGTTGTTGTTTTTTGGAATAGTTTCAATTTTCGGACTGTCCGCTTTGATTTCAGTTTCT
TGGCTTATTCAAAAAGCAAAGTAAAGCCAAAAAAGCGAGATGGCAATACCAAATGCGGCAAAACGGTAGT
GGAAGGAAAGGGGTGCGGGGCAGCGGAAGGAAGGGTGGGGCGGGGCGTGGCGGGGTCTGTGGCTGGGCGC
GACGTCACCGACGTTGGAGCCACTCCTTTGACCATGTGTGCGTGTGTGTATTATTCGTGTCTCGCCACTC
GCCGGTTGTTTTTTTCTTTTTATCTCGCTCTCTCTAGCGCCATCTCGTACGCATGCTCAACGCACCGCAT
GTTGCCGTGTCCTTTATGCGTCATTTTGGCTCGAAATAGGCAATTATTTAAACAAAGATTAGTCAACGAA
AACGCTAAAATAAATAAGTCTACAATATGGTTACTTATTGCCATGTGTGTGCAGCCAACGATAGCAACAA
AAGCAACAACACAGTGGCTTTCCCTCTTTCACTTTTTGTTTGCAAGCGCGTGCGAGCAAGACGGCACGAC
CGGCAAACGCAATTACGCTGACAAAGAGCAGACGAAGTTTTGGCCGAAAAACATCAAGGCGCCTGATACG
AATGCATTTGCAATAACAATTGCGATATTTAATATTGTTTATGAAGCTGTTTGACTTCAAAACACACAAA
AAAAAAAATAAAACAAATTATTTGAAAGAGAATTAGGAATCGGACAGCTTATCGTTACGGGCTAACAGCA
CACCGAGACGAAATAGCTTACCTGACGTCACAGCCTCTGGAAGAACTGCCGCCAAGCAGAGAGAGAGAGA
AAAAGAGGGAGAGCAGCTTAGACCGCATGTGCTTGTGTGTGAGGCGTCTCTCTCTTCGTCTCCTGTTTGC
GCAAACGCATAGACTGCACTGAGAAAATCGATTACCTATTTTTTATGAATGAATATTTGCACTATTACTA
TTCAAAACTATTAAGATAGCAATCACATTCAATAGCCAAATACTATACCACCTGAGCGATGCAACGAAAT
GATCAATTTGAGCAAAAATGCTGCATATTTAGGACGGCATCATTATAGAAATGCTTCTTGCTGTGTACTT
TTCTCTCGTCTGGCAGCTGTTTCGCCGTTATTGTTAAAACCGGCTTAAGTTAGGTGTGTTTTCTACGACT
AGTGATGCCCCTACTAGAAGATGTGTGTTGCACAAATGTCCCTGAATAACCAATTTGAAGTGCAGATAGC
AGTAAACGTAAGCTAATATGAATATTATTTAACTGTAATGTTTTAATATCGCTGGACATTACTAATAAAC
CCACTATAAACACATGTACATATGTATGTTTTGGCATACAATGAGTAGTTGGGGAAAAAATGTGTAAAAG
CACCGTGACCATCACAGCATAAAGATAACCAGCTGAAGTATCGAATATGAGTAACCCCCAAATTGAATCA
CATGCCGCAACTGATAGGACCCATGGAAGTACACTCTTCATGGCGATATACAAGACACACACAAGCACGA
ACACCCAGTTGCGGAGGAAATTCTCCGTAAATGAAAACCCAATCGGCGAACAATTCATACCCATATATGG
TAAAAGTTTTGAACGCGACTTGAGAGCGGAGAGCATTGCGGCTGATAAGGTTTTAGCGCTAAGCGGGCTT
TATAAAACGGGCTGCGGGACCAGTTTTCATATCACTACCGTTTGAGTTCTTGTGCTGTGTGGATACTCCT
CCCGACACAAAGCCGCTCCATCAGCCAGCAGTCGTCTAATCCAGAGACCCCGGATCGGGGTACCAACATG
GACGCACAAACACGACGACGTGAGCGTCGCGCTGAGAAACAAGCTCAATGGAAAGCTGCAAACGGTGGAT
CTCCTCCACATATGGCTTACCCATACGATGTTCCAGATTACGCTCCTCCAAGCTTAATTAAGGTGCCACC
AGAGCCTGTGCAGGACAAAACTGCCTTTATTTTCAACAACTTGAGCCAGCTGAACATACCGCAGAAGTGC
GATGAGATAAAGGAGATTATGACCAAGGAGTATTGGCCGTGGCTAGCGCAATATCTGGTCCTCAAACGCG
CATCAATGGAGTTCAACTTCCACACACTATATTACAACTTTTTGGATGCCCTTAAAAACGGCGAGATCAA
CCGATTCGTAACCAAAGAGACCCTACGCAACATCAAGGTACTCTTGCGCTCCGATAAGGGAGTTATTAAT
TTCTCCGATCGAAGTCTGTTGAAGAACCTCGGACACTGGTTGGGCATGATGACCTTAGGTCGCAATCGCC
CCATCCTGCAGTTGGATCTGGATCTTAAATCCCTTTTGGCTGAGGCTTACCACAAGGGCCAGCAGGAACT
GCTTTTTGTGGTTCCTTTCGTAGCCAAGATCCTTGAGTCATCCGCCAAGTCTCGCATCTTCCGATCGCCC
AATCCATGGACAATGGGTATCATGTACGTGCTTGCTGAGCTTCACCAGGAGCCAGACCTTAAGCTGAACC
TGAAGTTTGAAATCGAAGTACTCTGCAAAACACTTAATCTGGAGTTGGCCAAGTTGCGACAAGTGATCTA
CCTGAAGGATCCCAATCGAACTCACCGGATTGAAGAGCAGATGTCGCAACCAAAACCGAAACAACTTGAG
CCAGTGGCTTCTGCGCCAGCTCTACCGCGTGAACAGCAATCCCCGGCACAACCTCCGCCACCACCACAAC
AGCAGCAACCACCGCAGCAGCAGGTACCTCCACCGCCATCCTCTGCGGACGTGGACGCCCAAAATGCGGC
CGCTATGATGATGGCAGCGGGCGGAGCTAATAGTACTCCTGGATCGGTATCTTCGCCCAATCTACCCACC
GATTCCAGCCAGGTGGCACTACCGCCACCAGAGCCGCGCTATTCATACGTGGACGTAAACGTGAGCAACT
TCCAGCTTATTGGTCAGCAGTTGGTACTGCCACCCAATACTCCGTTCCTGCACGCCAATCCCGGAATCAA
ACACATGGTCGTCAACGCCGTGGAGCGCACGATAACCGACTGGTTGCAGCCTATTGTGGACCGAAGCATC
CGCATTGCCTGTGCCACCACCGAGCAGATCATCCGCAAGGACTTCGCCCTGGATGCTGACGAGAACCGAA
TGCGCACTGCCGCTCATCAGATGGTACGAAACCTTGCCGCCGGCATGGCCATGATTACCGGTAAGGATGA
GATAGCGCGTGCTATTAGCCAGAATCTGCACAAGGCCTTGCTGTCGGGTCTAAATGGGATGCCCAGCATG
GCTGAGATCCAAGCTGCTGCTATGCAGTTAGCCAGCGAAAATGTTGAGCTAGTTTGCGCTTTCATTCAGA
AAACATCTGCTGAAAAGGCAGCCGCAGAGATCGATAGGCGTCTAAGCACCGATTTCGAGACCAGAAAAAT
TGCTCGTGAAGAGGGCAACCGCTTTGTGGACGCCCAGATCCTCACCTATCAACAGGAGCGTCTTCCAGAA
GCAGTGCGCATCAAGGTGGGCGCGGCTCCAGCTACACTTTATGCTGTGTACTCGGAGTTCGCTAGAAGCA
TACCTGGCTTCCAGCAGATGAGCGATCGCGATATTGCCCTGTTTGTGCCCAAGCCGACGGATTTGTCTCA
GCCAAATGTGTTTGCTAATGATGATAGCATGGTATACGGGGAACTGGCTAGCAAAATGGAGGCCTTCATG
AACACGGCAATCGGAGTGCCGACACTCCAGATCCAGGCTAGCAAGATGCACATGCTACTCAACGCCCTGA
TAGCGACGCGTCGACTGCGTGACCAAGAGTCTGCCTTTAATCTGCTGACCCGCGCGGTCGAGGGTTTGAC
CGAAGGATTGGTCAATATGCATGAAAACATGGAGCAAATGAAGATGTACCAAAACATCCATCTCCGTATC
CTTGGCTTGCTGAACAACAGTTTCGGTGCTCCAAACACAGAGCGAGCGGTAACAAAGTGTTTCTTCGATA
TCCGAGAGGAGGTGCGATATAACGTGGAGGCAGCTCGCGCTTTGATTACGTCGCACTTTGTCAATCTGAA
TCAGTTTGACGGAATGCTACGCGACTGCATGGACAACGGAAACAATTATGTGGCTATATCGTTCGGTATC
GCACTGCTGGAGCGCCTCATCATGGACGATCGAGTGATTAATATTGTTTCGGACAACGAATTCATGGCAA
CTGTTGAGCTGCTAGGTAGGCTGACCCAACACCGTCACCGCTACCCCGAGTGTATCGTCAACGCCATCGA
CACCCTGTGGTCCGGCAATTTCAATAGCTCCTCCGATTATTCCCCCTTTAATGGAAACGACCGCTATCTG
AGCGGCGCTAGCCACTATATTCATAGCGGAATGCACCATGTCCGCTCGTGTGACTAATCTAGAGGGCCCG
CGGTTCGAAGGTAAGCCTATCCCTAACCCTCTCCTCGGTCTCGATTCTACGCGTACCGGTCATCATCACC
ATCACCATTGAGTTTAAACCCGCTGATCAGCCTCGACTGTGCCTTCTAAGGCCTGAGCTCGCTGATCAGC
CTCGATCGAGGATCCAGACATGATAAGATACATTGATGAGTTTGGACAAACCACAACTAGAATGCAGTGA
AAAAAATGCTTTATTTGTGAAATTTGTGATGCTATTGCTTTATTTGTAACCATTATAAGCTGCAATAAAC
AAGTTAACAACAACAATTGCATTCATTTTATGTTTCAGGTTCAGGGGGAGGTGTGGGAGGTTTTTTAAAG
CAAGTAAAACCTCTACAAATGTGGTATGGCTGATTATGATCAGTCGACCGATGCCCTTGAGAGCCTTCAA
CCCAGTCAGCTCCTTCCGGTGGGCGCGGGGCATGACTATCGTCGCCGCACTTATGACTGTCTTCTTTATC
ATGCAACTCGTAGGACAGGTGCCGGCAGCGCTCTGGGTCATTTTCGGCGAGGACCGCTTTCGCTGGAGCG
CGACGATGATCGGCCTGTCGCTTGCGGTATTCGGAATCTTGCACGCCCTCGCTCAAGCCTTCGTCACTGG
TCCCGCCACCAAACGTTTCGGCGAGAAGCAGGCCATTATCGCCGGCATGGCGGCCGACGCGCTGGGCTAC
GTCTTGCTGGCGTTCGCGACGCGAGGCTGGATGGCCTTCCCCATTATGATTCTTCTCGCTTCCGGCGGCA
TCGGGATGCCCGCGTTGCAGGCCATGCTGTCCAGGCAGGTAGATGACGACCATCAGGGACAGCTTCAAGG
ATCGCTCGCGGCTCTTACCAGCCAGCAAAAGGCCAGGAACCGTAAAAAGGCCGCGTTGCTGGCGTTTTTC
CATAGGCTCCGCCCCCCTGACGAGCATCACAAAAATCGACGCTCAAGTCAGAGGTGGCGAAACCCGACAG
GACTATAAAGATACCAGGCGTTTCCCCCTGGAAGCTCCCTCGTGCGCTCTCCTGTTCCGACCCTGCCGCT
TACCGGATACCTGTCCGCCTTTCTCCCTTCGGGAAGCGTGGCGCTTTCTCAATGCTCACGCTGTAGGTAT
CTCAGTTCGGTGTAGGTCGTTCGCTCCAAGCTGGGCTGTGTGCACGAACCCCCCGTTCAGCCCGACCGCT
GCGCCTTATCCGGTAACTATCGTCTTGAGTCCAACCCGGTAAGACACGACTTATCGCCACTGGCAGCAGC
CACTGGTAACAGGATTAGCAGAGCGAGGTATGTAGGCGGTGCTACAGAGTTCTTGAAGTGGTGGCCTAAC
TACGGCTACACTAGAAGGACAGTATTTGGTATCTGCGCTCTGCTGAAGCCAGTTACCTTCGGAAAAAGAG
TTGGTAGCTCTTGATCCGGCAAACAAACCACCGCTGGTAGCGGTGGTTTTTTTGTTTGCAAGCAGCAGAT
TACGCGCAGAAAAAAAGGATCTCAAGAAGATCCTTTGATCTTTTCTACGGGGTCTGACGCTCAGTGGAAC
GAAAACTCACGTTAAGGGATTTTGGTCATGAGATTATCAAAAAGGATCTTCACCTAGATCCTTTTAAATT
AAAAATGAAGTTTTAAATCAATCTAAAGTATATATGAGTAAACTTGGTCTGACAGTTACCAATGCTTAAT
CAGTGAGGCACCTATCTCAGCGATCTGTCTATTTCGTTCATCCATAGTTGCCTGACTCCCCGTCGTGTAG
ATAACTACGATACGGGAGGGCTTACCATCTGGCCCCAGTGCTGCAATGATACCGCGAGACCCACGCTCAC
CGGCTCCAGATTTATCAGCAATAAACCAGCCAGCCGGAAGGGCCGAGCGCAGAAGTGGTCCTGCAACTTT
ATCCGCCTCCATCCAGTCTATTAATTGTTGCCGGGAAGCTAGAGTAAGTAGTTCGCCAGTTAATAGTTTG
CGCAACGTTGTTGCCATTGCTGCAGGCATCGTGGTGTCACGCTCGTCGTTTGGTATGGCTTCATTCAGCT
CCGGTTCCCAACGATCAAGGCGAGTTACATGATCCCCCATGTTGTGCAAAAAAGCGGTTAGCTCCTTCGG
TCCTCCGATCGTTGTCAGAAGTAAGTTGGCCGCAGTGTTATCACTCATGGTTATGGCAGCACTGCATAAT
TCTCTTACTGTCATGCCATCCGTAAGATGCTTTTCTGTGACTGGTGAGTACTCAACCAAGTCATTCTGAG
AATAGTGTATGCGGCGACCGAGTTGCTCTTGCCCGGCGTCAACACGGGATAATACCGCGCCACATAGCAG
AACTTTAAAAGTGCTCATCATTGGAAAACGTTCTTCGGGGCGAAAACTCTCAAGGATCTTACCGCTGTTG
AGATCCAGTTCGATGTAACCCACTCGTGCACCCAACTGATCTTCAGCATCTTTTACTTTCACCAGCGTTT
CTGGGTGAGCAAAAACAGGAAGGCAAAATGCCGCAAAAAAGGGAATAAGGGCGACACGGAAATGTTGAAT
ACTCATACTCTTCCTTTTTCAATATTATTGAAGCATTTATCAGGGTTATTGTCTCATGAGCGGATACATA
TTTGAATGTATTTAGAAAAATAAACAAATAGGGGTTCCGCGCACATTTCCCCGAAAAGTGCCACCTGACG
TCTAAGAAACCATTATTATCATGACATTAACCTATAAAAATAGGCGTATCACGAGGCCCTTTCGT
Features (pLannotate 1.2.2; 10 found; start..end, strand, type, name):
     56..2568    +  promoter       Ac5 promoter: Drosophila melanogaster actin 5C promoter
   2588..2653    +  CDS            N (fragment): REGN_LAMBD - Experimental evidence at protein level: Swiss-Prot protein existence level 1. Plays a role as a transcriptional antitermination factor that allows the virus to initiate its lytic phase. Activates expression of the delayed viral early genes by modifying host RNA polymerase (RNAP) into a form that is resistant to termination signals. This antitermination function requires the host NusA protein which serves to stabilize the interaction between antitermination protein N and host RNA polymerase. From Escherichia phage lambda (Bacteriophage lambda).
   2678..2704    +  CDS            3xHA (fragment): three tandem HA epitope tags
   5190..5231    +  CDS            V5 tag: epitope tag from simian virus 5
   5331..5465    -  polyA_signal   SV40 poly(A) signal: SV40 polyadenylation signal
   5488..5572    -  CDS            large T antigen (fragment): large T antigen from SV40 (simian virus 40)
   5573..6043    +  CDS            TcR (fragment): tetracycline efflux protein; tet; confers resistance to tetracycline
   6087..6675    -  rep_origin     ori: high-copy-number ColE1/pMB1/pBR322/pUC origin of replication
   6846..7706    -  CDS            AmpR: β-lactamase; bla; confers resistance to ampicillin, carbenicillin, and related antibiotics
   7707..7811    -  promoter       AmpR promoter: bla
