[The description below was written by a language model from this plasmid's Addgene catalogue record and pLannotate feature annotations shown in this document.]
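Description:
pAc5.1B-lambdaN-HA-DmNot1_1149-1962-dsRNAres_AC is a 7.9 kb insect expression plasmid for producing a tagged fragment of Drosophila melanogaster Not1, the scaffold subunit of the CCR4-NOT deadenylase complex. The catalogue lists the backbone as unknown, although the name and the annotated parts are consistent with a pAc5.1-type vector. It is propagated in E. coli through a ColE1/pUC-type origin and selected with ampicillin via the AmpR (β-lactamase) gene and its promoter. The origin is annotated as a high-copy type, whereas the catalogue records the plasmid as low copy. Short fragments annotated as tetracycline resistance and SV40 large T antigen appear to be non-functional backbone remnants. No selection marker for insect cells is annotated.

Expression is driven by the constitutive actin 5C (Ac5) promoter and terminated by an SV40 polyadenylation signal. Downstream of the promoter lie a short fragment of bacteriophage lambda N protein and an HA epitope, followed by an unannotated stretch that corresponds in position to the Not1 insert, which by its name covers residues 1149–1962. A V5 tag sequence from the vector lies after the insert, but the record does not show whether it is translated in frame. The lambda N peptide binds BoxB RNA hairpins, so such fusions are typically used to tether a protein to BoxB-containing reporter mRNAs and measure its effect on translation or stability. The HA tag allows detection or immunoprecipitation. The "dsRNAres" label indicates a dsRNA-resistant version, presumably so the fragment can still be expressed when endogenous Not1 is depleted by RNAi in fly cells. The record notes four silent mutations relative to the NCBI reference, without saying whether these are what confers resistance. The associated publication concerns silencing of mRNA targets by miRISC and CCR4-NOT.
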