Addgene plasmid #148399: pAc5.1B-lambdaN-HA-DmNot1_1149-1962-dsRNAres_AC
Purpose: Insect Expression of DmNot1_1149-1962-dsRNAres
Depositing lab: Elisa Izaurralde. Depositing organization: Max Planck Institute for Developmental Biology. Publication: miRISC and the CCR4-NOT complex silence mRNA targets independently of 43S ribosomal scanning. Kuzuoglu-Ozturk D, Bhandari D, Huntzinger E, Fauser M, Helms S, Izaurralde E. EMBO J. 2016 Jun 1;35(11):1186-203. doi: 10.15252/embj.201592901. Epub 2016 Mar 23. PubMed 27009120.
Backbone
  Vector backbone: Unknown
  Vector type: Insect Expression
Growth in bacteria
  Bacterial resistance: Ampicillin, 100 μg/mL
  Growth temperature: 37°C
  Growth strain: DH5alpha
  Copy number: Low Copy
Gene/Insert
  Gene/Insert name: DmNot1_1149-1962-dsRNAres
  Species: D. melanogaster (fly)
  Mutation: 4 silent mutations compared to the sequence given by NCBI: NM_001103772.2.
  Entrez Gene: Not1 (a.k.a. Dmel_CG34407, CG1874, CG1884, CG34407, Dmel\CG34407, Dmel_CG1874, Dmel_CG1884, NOT, NOT1, anon-EST:Liang-1.29, anon-WO0118547.221, clone 1.29, not1)
  Cloning method: Unknown
Terms and licenses: Academic/Nonprofit Terms; Industry Terms: Not Available to Industry
Depositor comments: Plasmids from this collection were made available to the research community and donated after the lab closed. Please note that the sequence provided by the depositing laboratory may be theoretical/predicted or based on Sanger sequencing results. There may be discrepancies between sequencing results obtained by Addgene and the depositor sequence. If an Addgene verified sequence is not available, please contact before placing your order to request that our lab fully sequence the plasmid.
How to cite: pAc5.1B-lambdaN-HA-DmNot1_1149-1962-dsRNAres_AC was a gift from Elisa Izaurralde (Addgene plasmid # 148399 ; http://n2t.net/addgene:148399 ; RRID:Addgene_148399)
